>Addgene plasmid #77980 | PGK1 gRNA (BRDN0001144730) | addgene full sequence | sequence record 188770 | Addgene Assembled Sequence
CCCGGGTGCAAAGATGGATAAAGTTTTAAACAGAGAGGAATCTTTGCAGCTAATGGACCTTCTAGGTCTT
GAAAGGAGTGGGAATTGGCTCCGGTGCCCGTCAGTGGGCAGAGCGCACATCGCCCACAGTCCCCGAGAAG
TTGGGGGGAGGGGTCGGCAATTGATCCGGTGCCTAGAGAAGGTGGCGCGGGGTAAACTGGGAAAGTGATG
TCGTGTACTGGCTCCGCCTTTTTCCCGAGGGTGGGGGAGAACCGTATATAAGTGCAGTAGTCGCCGTGAA
CGTTCTTTTTCGCAACGGGTTTGCCGCCAGAACACAGGTAAGTGCCGTGTGTGGTTCCCGCGGGCCTGGC
CTCTTTACGGGTTATGGCCCTTGCGTGCCTTGAATTACTTCCACCTGGCTGCAGTACGTGATTCTTGATC
CCGAGCTTCGGGTTGGAAGTGGGTGGGAGAGTTCGAGGCCTTGCGCTTAAGGAGCCCCTTCGCCTCGTGC
TTGAGTTGAGGCCTGGCCTGGGCGCTGGGGCCGCCGCGTGCGAATCTGGTGGCACCTTCGCGCCTGTCTC
GCTGCTTTCGATAAGTCTCTAGCCATTTAAAATTTTTGATGACCTGCTGCGACGCTTTTTTTCTGGCAAG
ATAGTCTTGTAAATGCGGGCCAAGATCTGCACACTGGTATTTCGGTTTTTGGGGCCGCGGGCGGCGACGG
GGCCCGTGCGTCCCAGCGCACATGTTCGGCGAGGCGGGGCCTGCGAGCGCGGCCACCGAGAATCGGACGG
GGGTAGTCTCAAGCTGGCCGGCCTGCTCTGGTGCCTGGCCTCGCGCCGCCGTGTATCGCCCCGCCCTGGG
CGGCAAGGCTGGCCCGGTCGGCACCAGTTGCGTGAGCGGAAAGATGGCCGCTTCCCGGCCCTGCTGCAGG
GAGCTCAAAATGGAGGACGCGGCGCTCGGGAGAGCGGGCGGGTGAGTCACCCACACAAAGGAAAAGGGCC
TTTCCGTCCTCAGCCGTCGCTTCATGTGACTCCACGGAGTACCGGGCGCCGTCCAGGCACCTCGATTAGT
TCTCGAGCTTTTGGAGTACGTCGTCTTTAGGTTGGGGGGAGGGGTTTTATGCGATGGAGTTTCCCCACAC
TGAGTGGGTGGAGACTGAAGTTAGGCCAGCTTGGCACTTGATGTAATTCTCCTTGGAATTTGCCCTTTTT
GAGTTTGGATCTTGGTTCATTCTCAAGCCTCAGACAGTGGTTCAAAGTTTTTTTCTTCCATTTCAGGTGT
CGTGACGTACGGCCACCATGACCGAGTACAAGCCCACGGTGCGCCTCGCCACCCGCGACGACGTCCCCAG
GGCCGTACGCACCCTCGCCGCCGCGTTCGCCGACTACCCCGCCACGCGCCACACCGTCGATCCGGACCGC
CACATCGAGCGGGTCACCGAGCTGCAAGAACTCTTCCTCACGCGCGTCGGGCTCGACATCGGCAAGGTGT
GGGTCGCGGACGACGGCGCCGCCGTGGCGGTCTGGACCACGCCGGAGAGCGTCGAAGCGGGGGCGGTGTT
CGCCGAGATCGGCCCGCGCATGGCCGAGTTGAGCGGTTCCCGGCTGGCCGCGCAGCAACAGATGGAAGGC
CTCCTGGCGCCGCACCGGCCCAAGGAGCCCGCGTGGTTCCTGGCCACCGTCGGAGTCTCGCCCGACCACC
AGGGCAAGGGTCTGGGCAGCGCCGTCGTGCTCCCCGGAGTGGAGGCGGCCGAGCGCGCCGGGGTGCCCGC
CTTCCTGGAGACCTCCGCGCCCCGCAACCTCCCCTTCTACGAGCGGCTCGGCTTCACCGTCACCGCCGAC
GTCGAGGTGCCCGAAGGACCGCGCACCTGGTGCATGACCCGCAAGCCCGGTGCCTGAACGCGTTAAGTCG
ACAATCAACCTCTGGATTACAAAATTTGTGAAAGATTGACTGGTATTCTTAACTATGTTGCTCCTTTTAC
GCTATGTGGATACGCTGCTTTAATGCCTTTGTATCATGCTATTGCTTCCCGTATGGCTTTCATTTTCTCC
TCCTTGTATAAATCCTGGTTGCTGTCTCTTTATGAGGAGTTGTGGCCCGTTGTCAGGCAACGTGGCGTGG
TGTGCACTGTGTTTGCTGACGCAACCCCCACTGGTTGGGGCATTGCCACCACCTGTCAGCTCCTTTCCGG
GACTTTCGCTTTCCCCCTCCCTATTGCCACGGCGGAACTCATCGCCGCCTGCCTTGCCCGCTGCTGGACA
GGGGCTCGGCTGTTGGGCACTGACAATTCCGTGGTGTTGTCGGGGAAATCATCGTCCTTTCCTTGGCTGC
TCGCCTGTGTTGCCACCTGGATTCTGCGCGGGACGTCCTTCTGCTACGTCCCTTCGGCCCTCAATCCAGC
GGACCTTCCTTCCCGCGGCCTGCTGCCGGCTCTGCGGCCTCTTCCGCGTCTTCGCCTTCGCCCTCAGACG
AGTCGGATCTCCCTTTGGGCCGCCTCCCCGCGTCGACTTTAAGACCAATGACTTACAAGGCAGCTGTAGA
TCTTAGCCACTTTTTAAAAGAAAAGGGGGGACTGGAAGGGCTAATTCACTCCCAACGAAGACAAGATCTG
CTTTTTGCTTGTACTGGGTCTCTCTGGTTAGACCAGATCTGAGCCTGGGAGCTCTCTGGCTAACTAGGGA
ACCCACTGCTTAAGCCTCAATAAAGCTTGCCTTGAGTGCTTCAAGTAGTGTGTGCCCGTCTGTTGTGTGA
CTCTGGTAACTAGAGATCCCTCAGACCCTTTTAGTCAGTGTGGAAAATCTCTAGCAGTACGTATAGTAGT
TCATGTCATCTTATTATTCAGTATTTATAACTTGCAAAGAAATGAATATCAGAGAGTGAGAGGAACTTGT
TTATTGCAGCTTATAATGGTTACAAATAAAGCAATAGCATCACAAATTTCACAAATAAAGCATTTTTTTC
ACTGCATTCTAGTTGTGGTTTGTCCAAACTCATCAATGTATCTTATCATGTCTGGCTCTAGCTATCCCGC
CCCTAACTCCGCCCATCCCGCCCCTAACTCCGCCCAGTTCCGCCCATTCTCCGCCCCATGGCTGACTAAT
TTTTTTTATTTATGCAGAGGCCGAGGCCGCCTCGGCCTCTGAGCTATTCCAGAAGTAGTGAGGAGGCTTT
TTTGGAGGCCTAGGGACGTACCCAATTCGCCCTATAGTGAGTCGTATTACGCGCGCTCACTGGCCGTCGT
TTTACAACGTCGTGACTGGGAAAACCCTGGCGTTACCCAACTTAATCGCCTTGCAGCACATCCCCCTTTC
GCCAGCTGGCGTAATAGCGAAGAGGCCCGCACCGATCGCCCTTCCCAACAGTTGCGCAGCCTGAATGGCG
AATGGG
[124 nt withheld, positions 3367-3490]
C
[91 nt withheld, positions 3492-3582]
A
[49 nt withheld, positions 3584-3632]
CCTTTGACGTTGGAGTCCACGTTCTTT
[37 nt withheld, positions 3660-3696]
ACCCTATCTCGGTCTATTCTTTTGATTTATAAGGGATTTTGCCGATTTCGGCCTATTGGTTAAAAAATGA
GCTGATTTAACAAAAATTTAACGCGAATTTTAACAAAATATTAACGCTTACAATTTAGGTGGCACTTTTC
GGGGAAATGTGCGCGGAACCCCTATTTGTTTATTTTTCTAAATACATTCAAATATGTATCCGCTCATGAG
ACAATAACCCTGATAAATGCTTCAATAATATTGAAAAAGGAAGAGTATGAGTATTCAACATTTCCGTGTC
GCCCTTATTCCCTTTTTTGCGGCATTTTGCCTTCCTGTTTTTGCTCACCCAGAAACGCTGGTGAAAGTAA
AAGATGCTGAAGATCAGTTGGGTGCACGAGTGGGTTACATCGAACTGGATCTCAACAGCGGTAAGATCCT
TGAGAGTTTTCGCCCCGAAGAACGTTTTCCAATGATGAGCACTTTTAAAGTTCTGCTATGTGGCGCGGTA
TTATCCCGTATTGACGCCGGGCAAGAGCAACTCGGTCGCCGCATACACTATTCTCAGAATGACTTGGTTG
AGTACTCACCAGTCACAGAAAAGCATCTTACGGATGGCATGACAGTAAGAGAATTATGCAGTGCTGCCAT
AACCATGAGTGATAACACTGCGGCCAACTTACTTCTGACAACGATCGGAGGACCGAAGGAGCTAACCGCT
TTTTTGCACAACATGGGGGATCATGTAACTCGCCTTGATCGTTGGGAACCGGAGCTGAATGAAGCCATAC
CAAACGACGAGCGTGACACCACGATGCCTGTAGCAATGGCAACAACGTTGCGCAAACTATTAACTGGCGA
ACTACTTACTCTAGCTTCCCGGCAACAATTAATAGACTGGATGGAGGCGGATAAAGTTGCAGGACCACTT
CTGCGCTCGGCCCTTCCGGCTGGCTGGTTTATTGCTGATAAATCTGGAGCCGGTGAGCGTGGGTCTCGCG
GTATCATTGCAGCACTGGGGCCAGATGGTAAGCCCTCCCGTATCGTAGTTATCTACACGACGGGGAGTCA
GGCAACTATGGATGAACGAAATAGACAGATCGCTGAGATAGGTGCCTCACTGATTAAGCATTGGTAACTG
TCAGACCAAGTTTACTCATATATACTTTAGATTGATTTAAAACTTCATTTTTAATTTAAAAGGATCTAGG
TGAAGATCCTTTTTGATAATCTCATGACCAAAATCCCTTAACGTGAGTTTTCGTTCCACTGAGCGTCAGA
CCCCGTAGAAAAGATCAAAGGATCTTCTTGAGATCCTTTTTTTCTGCGCGTAATCTGCTGCTTGCAAACA
AAAAAACCACCGCTACCAGCGGTGGTTTGTTTGCCGGATCAAGAGCTACCAACTCTTTTTCCGAAGGTAA
CTGGCTTCAGCAGAGCGCAGATACCAAATACTGTTCTTCTAGTGTAGCCGTAGTTAGGCCACCACTTCAA
GAACTCTGTAGCACCGCCTACATACCTCGCTCTGCTAATCCTGTTACCAGTGGCTGCTGCCAGTGGCGAT
AAGTCGTGTCTTACCGGGTTGGACTCAAGACGATAGTTACCGGATAAGGCGCAGCGGTCGGGCTGAACGG
GGGGTTCGTGCACACAGCCCAGCTTGGAGCGAACGACCTACACCGAACTGAGATACCTACAGCGTGAGCT
ATGAGAAAGCGCCACGCTTCCCGAAGGGAGAAAGGCGGACAGGTATCCGGTAAGCGGCAGGGTCGGAACA
GGAGAGCGCACGAGGGAGCTTCCAGGGGGAAACGCCTGGTATCTTTATAGTCCTGTCGGGTTTCGCCACC
TCTGACTTGAGCGTCGATTTTTGTGATGCTCGTCAGGGGGGCGGAGCCTATGGAAAAACGCCAGCAACGC
GGCCTTTTTACGGTTCCTGGCCTTTTGCTGGCCTTTTGCTCACATGTTCTTTCCTGCGTTATCCCCTGAT
TCTGTGGATAACCGTATTACCGCCTTTGAGTGAGCTGATACCGCTCGCCGCAGCCGAACGACCGAGCGCA
GCGAGTCAGTGAGCGAGGAAGCGGAAGAGCGCCCAATACGCAAACCGCCTCTCCCCGCGCGTTGGCCGAT
TCATTAATGCAGCTGGCACGACAGGTTTCCCGACTGGAAAGCGGGCAGTGAGCGCAACGCAATTAATGTG
AGTTAGCTCACTCATTAGGCACCCCAGGCTTTACACTTTATGCTTCCGGCTCGTATGTTGTGTGGAATTG
TGAGCGGATAACAATTTCACACAGGAAACAGCTATGACCATGATTACGCCAAGCGCGCAATTAACCCTCA
CTAAAGGGAACAAAAGCTGGAGCTGCAAGCTTAATGTAGTCTTATGCAATACTCTTGTAGTCTTGCAACA
TGGTAACGATGAGTTAGCAACATGCCTTACAAGGAGAGAAAAAGCACCGTGCATGCCGATTGGTGGAAGT
AAGGTGGTACGATCGTGCCTTATTAGGAAGGCAACAGACGGGTCTGACATGGATTGGACGAACCACTGAA
TTGCCGCATTGCAGAGATATTGTATTTAAGTGCCTAGCTCGATACATAAACGGGTCTCTCTGGTTAGACC
AGATCTGAGCCTGGGAGCTCTCTGGCTAACTAGGGAACCCACTGCTTAAGCCTCAATAAAGCTTGCCTTG
AGTGCTTCAAGTAGTGTGTGCCCGTCTGTTGTGTGACTCTGGTAACTAGAGATCCCTCAGACCCTTTTAG
TCAGTGTGGAAAATCTCTAGCAGTGGCGCCCGAACAGGGACTTGAAAGCGAAAGGGAAACCAGAGGAGCT
CTCTCGACGCAGGACTCGGCTTGCTGAAGCGCGCACGGCAAGAGGCGAGGGGCGGCGACTGGTGAGTACG
CCAAAAATTTTGACTAGCGGAGGCTAGAAGGAGAGAGATGGGTGCGAGAGCGTCAGTATTAAGCGGGGGA
GAATTAGATCGCGATGGGAAAAAATTCGGTTAAGGCCAGGGGGAAAGAAAAAATATAAATTAAAACATAT
AGTATGGGCAAGCAGGGAGCTAGAACGATTCGCAGTTAATCCTGGCCTGTTAGAAACATCAGAAGGCTGT
AGACAAATACTGGGACAGCTACAACCATCCCTTCAGACAGGATCAGAAGAACTTAGATCATTATATAATA
CAGTAGCAACCCTCTATTGTGTGCATCAAAGGATAGAGATAAAAGACACCAAGGAAGCTTTAGACAAGAT
AGAGGAAGAGCAAAACAAAAGTAAGACCACCGCACAGCAAGCGGCCGCTGATCTTCAGACCTGGAGGAGG
AGATATGAGGGACAATTGGAGAAGTGAATTATATAAATATAAAGTAGTAAAAATTGAACCATTAGGAGTA
GCACCCACCAAGGCAAAGAGAAGAGTGGTGCAGAGAGAAAAAAGAGCAGTGGGAATAGGAGCTTTGTTCC
TTGGGTTCTTGGGAGCAGCAGGAAGCACTATGGGCGCAGCGTCAATGACGCTGACGGTACAGGCCAGACA
ATTATTGTCTGGTATAGTGCAGCAGCAGAACAATTTGCTGAGGGCTATTGAGGCGCAACAGCATCTGTTG
CAACTCACAGTCTGGGGCATCAAGCAGCTCCAGGCAAGAATCCTGGCTGTGGAAAGATACCTAAAGGATC
AACAGCTCCTGGGGATTTGGGGTTGCTCTGGAAAACTCATTTGCACCACTGCTGTGCCTTGGAATGCTAG
TTGGAGTAATAAATCTCTGGAACAGATTTGGAATCACACGACCTGGATGGAGTGGGACAGAGAAATTAAC
AATTACACAAGCTTAATACACTCCTTAATTGAAGAATCGCAAAACCAGCAAGAAAAGAATGAACAAGAAT
TATTGGAATTAGATAAATGGGCAAGTTTGTGGAATTGGTTTAACATAACAAATTGGCTGTGGTATATAAA
ATTATTCATAATGATAGTAGGAGGCTTGGTAGGTTTAAGAATAGTTTTTGCTGTACTTTCTATAGTGAAT
AGAGTTAGGCAGGGATATTCACCATTATCGTTTCAGACCCACCTCCCAACCCCGAGGGGACCCAGAGAGG
GCCTATTTCCCATGATTCCTTCATATTTGCATATACGATACAAGGCTGTTAGAGAGATAATTAGAATTAA
TTTGACTGTAAACACAAAGATATTAGTACAAAATACGTGACGTAGAAAGTAATAATTTCTTGGGTAGTTT
GCAGTTTTAAAATTATGTTTTAAAATGGACTATCATATGCTTACCGTAACTTGAAAGTATTTCGATTTCT
TGGCTTTATATATCTTGTGGAAAGGACGAAACACCGGCTCATAAGGACTACCGACTGTTTTAGAGCTAGA
AATAGCAAGTTAAAATAAGGCTAGTCCGTTATCAACTTGAAAAAGTGGCACCGAGTCGGTGCTTTTTTAA
GCTTGGCGTAACTAGATCTTGAGACAAATGGCAGTATTCATCCACAATTTTAAAAGAAAAGGGGGGATTG
GGGGGTACAGTGCAGGGGAAAGAATAGTAGACATAATAGCAACAGACATACAAACTAAAGAATTACAAAA
ACAAATTACAAAAATTCAAAATTTTCGGGTTTATTACAGGGACAGCAGAGATCCACTTTGGCGCCGGCTC
GAGGGGG
Features (pLannotate 1.2.2; 29 found; start..end, strand, type, name):
     14..80      +  CDS            small t antigen (fragment): SV40 (simian virus 40) small t antigen
    106..317     +  promoter       EF-1α core promoter: core promoter for human elongation factor EF-1α
    318..1256    +  intron         EF-1α intron A: intron upstream of the start codon of human EF-1α
   1278..1877    +  CDS            PuroR (fragment): puromycin N-acetyltransferase; pac from Streptomyces; confers resistance to puromycin
   1893..2481    +  misc_feature   WPRE: woodchuck hepatitis virus posttranscriptional regulatory element
   2532..2551    +  misc_feature   cPPT/CTS (fragment): central polypurine tract and central termination sequence of HIV-1
   2553..2786    +  LTR            3' LTR (ΔU3): self-inactivating 3' long terminal repeat (LTR) from HIV-1
   2864..2985    +  polyA_signal   SV40 poly(A) signal: SV40 polyadenylation signal
   3025..3160    +  rep_origin     SV40 ori: SV40 origin of replication
   3181..3199    -  promoter       T7 promoter: promoter for bacteriophage T7 RNA polymerase
   3207..3362    +  CDS            lacZα (fragment): LacZα fragment of β-galactosidase; lacZ fragment
   3367..3795    +  rep_origin     f1 ori (sequence partly withheld): f1 bacteriophage origin of replication; arrow indicates direction of (+) strand synthesis
   3848..3952    +  promoter       AmpR promoter: bla
   3953..4813    +  CDS            AmpR: β-lactamase; bla; confers resistance to ampicillin, carbenicillin, and related antibiotics
   4984..5572    +  rep_origin     ori: high-copy-number ColE1/pMB1/pBR322/pUC origin of replication
   5755..5847    +  CDS            lacI (fragment): lac repressor; lacI; The lac repressor binds to the lac operator to inhibit transcription in E. coli. This inhibition can be relieved by adding lactose or isopropyl-β-D-thiogalactopyranoside (IPTG).
   5860..5881    +  protein_bind   CAP binding site: CAP binding activates transcription in the presence of cAMP. E. coli catabolite activator protein
   5896..5926    +  promoter       lac promoter: promoter for the E. coli lac operon
   5934..5950    +  protein_bind   lac operator: The lac repressor binds to the lac operator to inhibit transcription in E. coli. This inhibition can be relieved by adding lactose or isopropyl-β-D-thiogalactopyranoside (IPTG). lac repressor encoded by lacI
   5995..6013    +  promoter       T3 promoter: promoter for bacteriophage T3 RNA polymerase
   6041..6267    +  promoter       RSV promoter: Rous sarcoma virus enhancer/promoter
   6268..6448    +  LTR            5' LTR (truncated): truncated 5' long terminal repeat (LTR) from HIV-1
   6495..6620    +  misc_feature   HIV-1 Ψ: packaging signal of human immunodeficiency virus type 1
   6604..6967    +  CDS            HIV-1 gag (fragment): gag protein from human immunodeficiency virus 1; gag
   7113..7346    +  misc_feature   RRE: The Rev response element (RRE) of HIV-1 allows for Rev-dependent mRNA export from the nucleus to the cytoplasm.
   7723..7749    +  CDS            Rev (fragment): human immunodeficiency virus 1 (HIV-1) Rev protein; rev; enhances nuclear export of unspliced and incompletely spliced viral mRNAs
   7753..7993    +  promoter       U6 promoter: RNA polymerase III promoter for human U6 snRNA
   8023..8098    +  misc_RNA       gRNA scaffold: guide RNA scaffold for the Streptococcus pyogenes CRISPR/Cas9 system
   8154..8271    +  misc_feature   cPPT/CTS: central polypurine tract and central termination sequence of HIV-1
