[The description below was written by a language model from this plasmid's Addgene catalogue record and pLannotate feature annotations shown in this document.]
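Description:
PGK1 gRNA (BRDN0001144730) is a third-generation lentiviral CRISPR guide plasmid built on the lentiGuide-Puro backbone. It expresses a single guide RNA against human PGK1 (phosphoglycerate kinase 1), designed against the NM_000291.3 reference transcript. In bacteria it is maintained as a high-copy plasmid through a ColE1/pUC-type origin and selected with ampicillin via the β-lactamase gene. An f1 origin, an SV40 origin and remnants of lac and phage-promoter sequences are also annotated in the backbone.

The transfer cassette begins with an RSV promoter fused to a truncated HIV-1 5' LTR, which makes genomic RNA production Tat-independent. This is followed by the Ψ packaging signal with a partial gag sequence and by the Rev response element for Rev-dependent nuclear export. A human U6 RNA polymerase III promoter then drives the PGK1-specific spacer joined to the Streptococcus pyogenes Cas9 guide RNA scaffold. Next come a cPPT/CTS element, which aids nuclear import of the viral genome, and an EF-1α core promoter with its intron A driving the puromycin N-acetyltransferase gene, used to select transduced mammalian cells. A WPRE enhances transcript expression, and a ΔU3 self-inactivating 3' LTR closes the cassette, with an SV40 polyadenylation signal just downstream.

The plasmid does not encode Cas9, so it is intended for use with a separate Cas9 lentivector such as lentiCas9-Blast or in cells that already express Cas9. It is an individual clone associated with a human kinome gRNA library from work on optimized sgRNA design, and it is suited to knocking out PGK1 in human cells by lentiviral delivery.
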