Addgene plasmid #77980: PGK1 gRNA (BRDN0001144730)
Purpose: 3rd generation lentiviral gRNA plasmid targeting human PGK1
Depositing lab: John Doench & David Root. Depositing organization: Broad Institute. Publication: Optimized sgRNA design to maximize activity and minimize off-target effects of CRISPR-Cas9. Doench JG, Fusi N, Sullender M, Hegde M, Vaimberg EW, Donovan KF, Smith I, Tothova Z, Wilen C, Orchard R, Virgin HW, Listgarten J, Root DE. Nat Biotechnol. 2016 Jan 18. doi: 10.1038/nbt.3437. PubMed 26780180.
Backbone
  Vector backbone: lentiGuide-Puro
  Backbone manufacturer: Zhang Lab (Addgene plasmid # 52963)
  Vector type: Mammalian Expression, Lentiviral, CRISPR
  Selectable markers: Puromycin
Growth in bacteria
  Bacterial resistance: Ampicillin, 100 μg/mL
  Growth temperature: 37°C
  Growth strain: DH5alpha
  Copy number: High Copy
Gene/Insert
  Gene/Insert name: PGK1 (alt names: PGK1; NM_000291.3)
  gRNA/shRNA sequence: GCTCATAAGGACTACCGACT
  Species: H. sapiens (human)
  Entrez Gene: PGK1 (a.k.a. HEL-S-68p, MIG10, PGKA)
  Promoter: hU6
  Cloning method: Unknown
  Sequencing primers: 5′ U6-F; 3′ pS2-R
Terms and licenses: Academic/Nonprofit Terms; Industry Terms: Not Available to Industry
Depositor comments: The gRNA was designed to target the following Genbank reference sequence(s): NM_000291.3. Note that this plasmid does NOT contain Cas9. It should be used in conjunction with lentiCas9-Blast (Addgene #52962) or otherwise with cell lines already expressing Cas9. Browse the full kinome gRNA library at http://www.addgene.org/pooled-library/broadgpp-human-kinome/ or visit http://www.broadinstitute.org/rnai/public/ for detailed protocols and information.
How to cite: PGK1 gRNA (BRDN0001144730) was a gift from John Doench & David Root (Addgene plasmid # 77980 ; http://n2t.net/addgene:77980 ; RRID:Addgene_77980)
