>Addgene plasmid #77980 | PGK1 gRNA (BRDN0001144730) | depositor partial sequence | sequence record 145439 | Target Sequence
GCTCATAAGGACTACCGACT
