>Addgene plasmid #77980 | PGK1 gRNA (BRDN0001144730) | addgene partial sequence | sequence record 188769 | hU6-F
ANTANNNGACGTAGAAAGTAATAATTTCTTGGGTAGTTTGCAGTTTTAAAATTATGTTTTAAAATGGACT
ATCATATGCTTACCGTAACTTGAAAGTATTTCGATTTCTTGGCTTTATATATCTTGTGGAAAGGACGAAA
CACCGGCTCATAAGGACTACCGACTGTTTTAGAGCTAGAAATAGCAAGTTAAAATAAGGCTAGTCCGTTA
TCAACTTGAAAAAGTGGCACCGAGTCGGTGCTTTTTTAAGCTTGGCGTAACTAGATCTTGAGACAAATGG
CAGTATTCATCCACAATTTTAAAAGAAAAGGGGGGATTGGGGGGTACAGTGCAGGGGAAAGAATAGTAGA
CATAATAGCAACAGACATACAAACTAAAGAATTACAAAAACAAATTACAAAAATTCAAAATTTTCGGGTT
TATTACAGGGACAGCAGAGATCCACTTTGGCGCCGGCTCGAGGGGGCCCGGGTGCAAAGATGGATAAAGT
TTTAAACAGAGAGGAATCTTTGCAGCTAATGGACCTTCTAGGTCTTGAAAGGAGTGGGAATTGGCTCCGG
TGCCCGTCAG
